>Addgene plasmid #59258 | pLV-Enh eGFP Reporter-muKC2-X34 | depositor partial sequence | sequence record 93544 | pLV-Enh eGFP Reporter-muKC2-X34 sequence 970 bps
NNNNNNNCNNNTGATTTTATTTTGACTGATAGTGACCTGTTCGTTGCAACAAATTGATGAGCAATGCTTT
TTTATAATGCCAACTTTGTACAAAAAAGCAGGCTTTGAACCTCATCTTAGAGTTGTGCAAACAGGTACAG
AGAGAGCAAGCACACAGCCTGCGTTTACTCGGCCGGCTGGGAAGAGACAGAGCAGCCTCCATAGTAGTGC
TGGTGCTGTTTGCCGTGTTTGAGGCAAGGCAGCAGCTTATGGCAGGGCTCCAAACCCCAAAGGGACTCCG
TGAAGAAAAGGAGGCCAAGTTAAAGGGTTTTGACCTTTAGAATTCCAGTCAATTACTCAGGCATGAGTCT
TTCCCACTGACACGAGTGATGTTTCCTCAAGCTTCAGGCGCTGTAGAACGCGATGCTTATTGTCCAAAGA
TTACAAAGAGCTTGGCTGCCTTCTGGGCGGCAGTGGTGGCTCAGTGAAATGAGAGAGAGAGAAAAACACA
AGCCACAATGCATGCGGCTGAGCCCCTCAACTAGATCCACAATGCGGCTCAGCTCCTCAACTAAGAGACA
GGCCCCGCCCCAGCCATTGCTCATCTCTGCCCGCTGTTTTTCTCTATCTCAGGAGATGTACTTTTAAGGT
AGGGTGGGCAAAACTGCACCATATGAGAGCCGAGTGTGGGCTTCAGACATATCTAAGACTGACGGGAGCC
CAGGGACAAAGCCGGTTCCTGGAAGCTCCGCTCTCGATTCCATGTGATGTAGATTTGAAACCTGGCTCCT
TAGAGGGCTGACAGAGACACAGACAATGTGCAGAGTTGACTACATTAATTTATTGGAAACAGATCAAGAC
AAAGATTAGAGGGAGGGGGGACTGTGGCTCTCTAGCTACTGGCTCACAGTTNANNNAGGATAGGTGGTGT
TCTAGCCCTGCCCCCAGACTCCCCACCCTGCAGCTCCAAAGGGNCTTCTAGAAGCCAGTN
