>Addgene plasmid #59258 | pLV-Enh eGFP Reporter-muKC2-X34 | addgene partial sequence | sequence record 95503 | pRRL5primeMCS-F 5'-tgaacggatctcgacggtat-3'
AGAAGGGGGGATTGGGGGGTCAGTGCAGGGCGAAAGAATAGTAGACATAATAGCAACAGACATACAAACT
AAAGAATTACAAAAACAAATTACAAAAATTCAAAATTTTATCGATCACGAGACTAGCCTCGAGAAGCTTG
ATATCGAATTCCATCACAAGTTTGTACAAAAAAGCAGGCTTTGAACCTCATCTTAGAGTTGTGCAAACAG
GTACAGAGAGAGCAAGCACACAGCCTGCGTTTACTCGGCCGGCTGGGAAGAGACAGAGCAGCCTCCATAG
TAGTGCTGGTGCTGTTTGCCGTGTTTGAGGCAAGGCAGCAGCTTATGGCAGGGCTCCAAACCCCAAAGGG
ACTCCGTGAAGAAAAGGAGGCCAAGTTAAAGGGTTTTGACCTTTAGAATTCCAGTCAATTACTCAGGCAT
GAGTCTTTCCCACTGACACGAGTGATGTTTCCTCAAGCTTCAGGCGCTGTAGAACGCGATGCTTATTGTC
CAAAGATTACAAAGAGCTTGGCTGCCTTCTGGGCGGCAGTGGTGGCTCAGTGAAATGAGAGAGAGAGAAA
AACACAAGCCACAATGCATGCGGCTGAGCCCCTCAACTAGATCCACAATGCGGCTCAGCTCCTCAACTAA
GAGACAGGCCCCGCCCCAGCCATTGCTCATCTCTGCCCGCTGTTTTTCTCTATCTCAGGAGATGTACTTT
TAAGGTAGGGTGGGCAAAACTGCACCATATGAGAGCCGAGTGTGGGCTTCAGACATATCTAAGACTGAC
