>Addgene plasmid #59258 | pLV-Enh eGFP Reporter-muKC2-X34 | addgene partial sequence | sequence record 95505 | EGFP-N 5'-CGTCGCCGTCCAGCTCGACCAG-3'
GCTCTCGCCCTTGCTCACCATGGTGGCGACCGGTGCGCTCCGCGGCGTGGATGCTCCGGGGAAAGTTGCG
CTCCGCGGCAGGGATGCTCCTGGGAAGGTTGCGCTCCGCGGCAGGGATGCTCTGGGGAAGGCTGGTCCTG
GCCGAGGATCGGGAACGCGCCGCTCGCTCTGCTTCTCTTGTCTTCGCTTGTCTCTGGATGGAACCAGATT
TGGTTCTGAGTAGCTGTCAGCGTCTGGTGACCTGCTCGCCGCCCTGCGCCTTTAAGGAGTCTTCACCGGC
CCCGCCCACTCTCCGCTGGGCCAATCAGCGAGCCGGAGGAGGCCTTGGGGCCAGGAATCTTCCAGCAGTT
TCGCGTCTGGTGGAGCTTCCCCGCCTCCCTTGAGTAATCGGAGTTGTGGGTTCCGCCCTTGTCCAGAACT
CTCCAGAGGTTTCTGGGGTTCACTGGAGAGTACGGATTCCTGAGGGGGAGGGTGTGGGGAAGTGCTGGTG
CTACTAGTGACACTGTTGCTATGGCGACGCATTACTAAGGCCTGTGTGGAATGGACAAGAAAGATCACCT
CTAGCTCGGTGTTGTGTACAGTTTGTTGTGATTTGTGGGGTTTCGCCAACTCGCACAGTTCTGAATATGG
GGGTTAAAGGCTAAAACTTAAGGGCTAAAACTTCTCCCCGCCAAGTTTAGGAGACCCAGGGAGATGCCTG
GGGGCGTGTCCGGTGACGTGATCCTCTCCAATCGCGTTACAATGGCAGTGCTGCCTCTGACCTCATGGAC
TAATTTAGGAACTA
