[The description below was written by a language model from this plasmid's Addgene catalogue record.]
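Description:
pLV-Enh eGFP Reporter-muKC2-X34 is a lentiviral enhancer-reporter plasmid of about 9.2 kb, built on the Brachyury-eGFP lentiviral backbone. In that parent vector the Brachyury promoter was removed and replaced with the mouse Hsp68 minimal promoter. This weak core promoter gives little expression on its own and is widely used to read out the activity of an adjacent enhancer. The plasmid is a high-copy construct selected in bacteria with ampicillin. It is propagated in a recombination-deficient strain (Stbl3), as is usual for vectors carrying lentiviral repeat sequences. No feature table accompanies the record, so details of the LTRs, the packaging elements and any mammalian selection cassette are not stated.

The test fragment is a roughly 1.2 kb piece of mouse genomic DNA covering exon 9 and the 3' UTR of Krt81, which lies in the keratin type II gene cluster on chromosome 15. It was identified as a candidate enhancer located within exonic sequence. The fragment was introduced by Gateway recombination. The depositor notes that the final plasmid therefore carries attB sites flanking the insert, not the attR sites that the map suggests. In this arrangement, eGFP expression from the Hsp68 minimal promoter depends on whether the cloned element has enhancer activity in the transduced cell. Lentiviral delivery lets the same reporter be integrated into many different cell types. The construct can therefore be used to compare the cell-type specificity of this keratin cluster enhancer by GFP fluorescence.
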