Addgene plasmid #59258: pLV-Enh eGFP Reporter-muKC2-X34
Purpose: Lentiviral GFP reporter for testing enhancer activity in different cell types. Insert is an enhancer identified in the exonic region of the keratin type II cluster.
Depositing lab: Benjamin Yu. Depositing organization: University of California, San Diego (UCSD).
Backbone
  Vector backbone: Brachyury-eGFP
  Backbone size w/o insert (bp): 7967
  Total vector size (bp): 9166
  Modifications to backbone: Original vector is Brachyury-eGFP (Kita-Matsuo et al. 2009) with the Brachyury promoter cloned out and replaced with the minimal Hsp68 promoter from the Hsp68-lacZ-Gateway plasmid (Pennacchio et al. 2006)
  Vector type: Lentiviral
Growth in bacteria
  Bacterial resistance: Ampicillin, 100 μg/mL
  Growth temperature: 37°C
  Growth strain: Stbl3
  Copy number: High Copy
Gene/Insert
  Gene/Insert name: Krt81-ex9 and 3' UTR (alt name: mm9 chr15:101288800-101289999)
  Species: M. musculus (mouse)
  Insert size (bp): 1199
  Promoter: Mu Hsp68 minimal promoter
  Cloning method: Gateway Cloning
  Sequencing primers: 5′ GAACCTCATCTTAGAGTTGTGCAA; 3′ GTCAGCAGCTCCCGAGGA
Terms and licenses: Academic/Nonprofit Terms; Industry Terms: Not Available to Industry
Depositor comments: Please note that the final plasmid sequence is post-Gateway recombination. The plasmid contains attB sites (not attR sites as the map implies).
How to cite: pLV-Enh eGFP Reporter-muKC2-X34 was a gift from Benjamin Yu (Addgene plasmid # 59258 ; http://n2t.net/addgene:59258 ; RRID:Addgene_59258)
